Addgene plasmid #66437: MRGPRF-Tango
Purpose: Expression of G protein-coupled receptors for PRESTO-Tango: parallel receptorome expression and screening via transcriptional output, with transcriptional activation following arrestin translocation
Depositing lab: Bryan Roth. Depositing organization: University of North Carolina at Chapel Hill. Publication: PRESTO-Tango as an open-source resource for interrogation of the druggable human GPCRome. Kroeze WK, Sassano MF, Huang XP, Lansu K, McCorvy JD, Giguere PM, Sciaky N, Roth BL. Nat Struct Mol Biol. 2015 May;22(5):362-9. doi: 10.1038/nsmb.3014. Epub 2015 Apr 20. PubMed 25895059.
Backbone
  Vector backbone: empty Tango
  Backbone size w/o insert (bp): 6632
  Vector type: Mammalian Expression
  Selectable markers: Neomycin (select with G418)
Growth in bacteria
  Bacterial resistance: Ampicillin, 100 μg/mL
  Growth temperature: 37°C
  Growth strain: DH5alpha
  Copy number: High Copy
Gene/Insert
  Gene/Insert name: MRGPRF
  Species: H. sapiens (human)
  Insert size (bp): 1029
  Entrez Gene: MRGPRF (a.k.a. GPR140, GPR168, MRGF, RTA)
  Promoter: CMV
  Tag / fusion protein: FLAG (N terminal on backbone)
  Cloning method: Restriction Enzyme; 5′ cloning site NotI (not destroyed); 3′ cloning site XhoI (unknown if destroyed)
  Sequencing primers: 5′ CMV-F; 3′ Tet-R
Terms and licenses: Academic/Nonprofit Terms; Industry Terms: Not Available to Industry
Depositor comments: Please note: Most of the PRESTO-Tango vectors do not contain the XhoI cut site downstream of the tTA sequence and instead carry an XbaI site. If you need to perform an XhoI digest we recommend sequencing with a forward primer at the C-terminus of tTA to determine which of the two sites is present. Suggested primer: 5-gagctccacttagacggcgagg-3. Original backbone was pcDNA3.1(+). These plasmids were generated as part of the Illuminating the Druggable Genome (IDG) program sponsored by the NIH Common Fund. The goal of this program is to identify, gather, and distribute information and resources for proteins that currently are not well-studied yet belong to commonly drug-targeted protein families: protein kinases, non-olfactory G-protein coupled receptors (GPCRs), and ion channels. The IDG program is designed to develop fundamental research tools for understudied proteins, elucidate their function, and disseminate the IDG-related resources and data to the greater scientific community.
How to cite: MRGPRF-Tango was a gift from Bryan Roth (Addgene plasmid # 66437 ; http://n2t.net/addgene:66437 ; RRID:Addgene_66437)
