[The description below was written by a language model from this plasmid's Addgene catalogue record.]
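Description:
MRGPRF-Tango is a mammalian expression plasmid from the PRESTO-Tango collection, built on an "empty Tango" backbone of about 6.6 kb that was derived from pcDNA3.1(+). It is maintained as a high-copy plasmid in E. coli under ampicillin selection, and it carries a neomycin resistance marker so that transfected mammalian cells can be selected with G418. The insert is the human MRGPRF coding sequence (about 1 kb; also known as GPR140, GPR168, MRGF or RTA), an understudied MAS-related G protein-coupled receptor. It is expressed from the CMV promoter with an N-terminal FLAG tag supplied by the backbone, which can be used to detect the receptor.

The receptor was cloned between a NotI site at the 5′ end and a downstream site after the tTA sequence. The depositor notes that in most PRESTO-Tango vectors this downstream site is XbaI rather than XhoI, so which one is present in a given clone should be confirmed by sequencing. The mention of tTA, the tetracycline-controlled transactivator, fits the Tango design stated in the purpose field, in which arrestin translocation to the activated receptor is converted into a transcriptional output. No feature table is provided, so the exact linker, any protease cleavage site and other elements joining the receptor to tTA are not stated in the record, nor are the reporter cell components the assay needs. The plasmid is intended for parallel, receptorome-wide screening of ligands against GPCRs by an arrestin-recruitment readout that does not depend on G protein coupling. It was produced under a programme that develops tools for poorly characterised members of druggable protein families.
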