>Addgene plasmid #66437 | MRGPRF-Tango | depositor partial sequence | sequence record 113487 | empty Tango
GACGGATCGGGAGATCTCCCGATCCCCTATGGTGCACTCTCAGTACAATCTGCTCTGATGCCGCATAGTT
AAGCCAGTATCTGCTCCCTGCTTGTGTGTTGGAGGTCGCTGAGTAGTGCGCGAGCAAAATTTAAGCTACA
ACAAGGCAAGGCTTGACCGACAATTGCATGAAGAATCTGCTTAGGGTTAGGCGTTTTGCGCTGCTTCGCG
ATGTACGGGCCAGATATACGCGTTGACATTGATTATTGACTAGTTATTAATAGTAATCAATTACGGGGTC
ATTAGTTCATAGCCCATATATGGAGTTCCGCGTTACATAACTTACGGTAAATGGCCCGCCTGGCTGACCG
CCCAACGACCCCCGCCCATTGACGTCAATAATGACGTATGTTCCCATAGTAACGCCAATAGGGACTTTCC
ATTGACGTCAATGGGTGGAGTATTTACGGTAAACTGCCCACTTGGCAGTACATCAAGTGTATCATATGCC
AAGTACGCCCCCTATTGACGTCAATGACGGTAAATGGCCCGCCTGGCATTATGCCCAGTACATGACCTTA
TGGGACTTTCCTACTTGGCAGTACATCTACGTATTAGTCATCGCTATTACCATGGTGATGCGGTTTTGGC
AGTACATCAATGGGCGTGGATAGCGGTTTGACTCACGGGGATTTCCAAGTCTCCACCCCATTGACGTCAA
TGGGAGTTTGTTTTGGCACCAAAATCAACGGGACTTTCCAAAATGTCGTAACAACTCCGCCCCATTGACG
CAAATGGGCGGTAGGCGTGTACGGTGGGAGGTCTATATAAGCAGAGCTCTCTGGCTAACTAGAGAACCCA
CTGCTTACTGGCTTATCGAAATTAATACGACTCACTATAGGGAGACCCAAGCTGGCTAGCGTTTAAACTT
AAGCTTGGTACCGAGCTCGGATCCACTAGTCCAGTGTGGTGGAATTCTGCAGATATCCAGCACAGTGGCG
GCCGCGCCACCATGAAGACGATCATCGCCCTGAGCTACATCTTCTGCCTGGTATTCGCCGACTACAAGGA
CGATGATGACGCCAGCATCGATACCGGTGGACGCACCCCACCCAGCCTGGGTCCCCAAGATGAGTCCTGC
ACCACCGCCAGCTCCTCCCTGGCCAAGGACACTTCATCGACCGGTGAGAACCTGTACTTCCAGCTAAGAT
TAGATAAAAGTAAAGTGATTAACAGCGCATTAGAGCTGCTTAATGAGGTCGGAATCGAAGGTTTAACAAC
CCGTAAACTCGCCCAGAAGCTAGGTGTAGAGCAGCCTACATTGTATTGGCATGTAAAAAATAAGCGGGCT
TTGCTCGACGCCTTAGCCATTGAGATGTTAGATAGGCACCATACTCACTTTTGCCCTTTAGAAGGGGAAA
GCTGGCAAGATTTTTTACGTAATAACGCTAAAAGTTTTAGATGTGCTTTACTAAGTCATCGCGATGGAGC
AAAAGTACATTTAGGTACACGGCCTACAGAAAAACAGTATGAAACTCTCGAAAATCAATTAGCCTTTTTA
TGCCAACAAGGTTTTTCACTAGAGAATGCATTATATGCACTCAGCGCTGTGGGGCATTTTACTTTAGGTT
GCGTATTGGAAGATCAAGAGCATCAAGTCGCTAAAGAAGAAAGGGAAACACCTACTACTGATAGTATGCC
GCCATTATTACGACAAGCTATCGAATTATTTGATCACCAAGGTGCAGAGCCAGCCTTCTTATTCGGCCTT
GAATTGATCATATGCGGATTAGAAAAACAACTTAAATGTGAAAGTGGGTCCGCGTACAGCCGCGCGCGTA
CGAAAAACAATTACGGGTCTACCATCGAGGGCCTGCTCGATCTCCCGGACGACGACGCCCCCGAAGAGGC
GGGGCTGGCGGCTCCGCGCCTGTCCTTTCTCCCCGCGGGACACACGCGCAGACTGTCGACGGCCCCCCCG
ACCGATGTCAGCCTGGGGGACGAGCTCCACTTAGACGGCGAGGACGTGGCGATGGCGCATGCCGACGCGC
TAGACGATTTCGATCTGGACATGTTGGGGGACGGGGATTCCCCGGGTCCGGGATTTACCCCCCACGACTC
CGCCCCCTACGGCGCTCTGGATATGGCCGACTTCGAGTTTGAGCAGATGTTTACCGATGCCCTTGGAATT
GACGAGTACGGTGGGTAGCTCGAGTCTAGAGGGCCCGTTTAAACCCGCTGATCAGCCTCGACTGTGCCTT
CTAGTTGCCAGCCATCTGTTGTTTGCCCCTCCCCCGTGCCTTCCTTGACCCTGGAAGGTGCCACTCCCAC
TGTCCTTTCCTAATAAAATGAGGAAATTGCATCGCATTGTCTGAGTAGGTGTCATTCTATTCTGGGGGGT
GGGGTGGGGCAGGACAGCAAGGGGGAGGATTGGGAAGACAATAGCAGGCATGCTGGGGATGCGGTGGGCT
CTATGGCTTCTGAGGCGGAAAGAACCAGCTGGGGCTCTAGGGGGTATCCCC
[124 nt withheld, positions 2502-2625]
C
[91 nt withheld, positions 2627-2717]
A
[49 nt withheld, positions 2719-2767]
CCTTTGACGTTGGAGTCCACGTTCTTT
[37 nt withheld, positions 2795-2831]
ACCCTATCTCGGTCTATTCTTTTGATTTATAAGGGATTTTGCCGATTTCGGCCTATTGGTTAAAAAATGA
GCTGATTTAACAAAAATTTAACGCGAATTAATTCTGTGGAATGTGTGTCAGTTAGGGTGTGGAAAGTCCC
CAGGCTCCCCAGCAGGCAGAAGTATGCAAAGCATGCATCTCAATTAGTCAGCAACCAGGTGTGGAAAGTC
CCCAGGCTCCCCAGCAGGCAGAAGTATGCAAAGCATGCATCTCAATTAGTCAGCAACCATAGTCCCGCCC
CTAACTCCGCCCATCCCGCCCCTAACTCCGCCCAGTTCCGCCCATTCTCCGCCCCATGGCTGACTAATTT
TTTTTATTTATGCAGAGGCCGAGGCCGCCTCTGCCTCTGAGCTATTCCAGAAGTAGTGAGGAGGCTTTTT
TGGAGGCCTAGGCTTTTGCAAAAAGCTCCCGGGAGCTTGTATATCCATTTTCGGATCTGATCAAGAGACA
GGATGAGGATCGTTTCGCATGATTGAACAAGATGGATTGCACGCAGGTTCTCCGGCCGCTTGGGTGGAGA
GGCTATTCGGCTATGACTGGGCACAACAGACAATCGGCTGCTCTGATGCCGCCGTGTTCCGGCTGTCAGC
GCAGGGGCGCCCGGTTCTTTTTGTCAAGACCGACCTGTCCGGTGCCCTGAATGAACTGCAGGACGAGGCA
GCGCGGCTATCGTGGCTGGCCACGACGGGCGTTCCTTGCGCAGCTGTGCTCGACGTTGTCACTGAAGCGG
GAAGGGACTGGCTGCTATTGGGCGAAGTGCCGGGGCAGGATCTCCTGTCATCTCACCTTGCTCCTGCCGA
GAAAGTATCCATCATGGCTGATGCAATGCGGCGGCTGCATACGCTTGATCCGGCTACCTGCCCATTCGAC
CACCAAGCGAAACATCGCATCGAGCGAGCACGTACTCGGATGGAAGCCGGTCTTGTCGATCAGGATGATC
TGGACGAAGAGCATCAGGGGCTCGCGCCAGCCGAACTGTTCGCCAGGCTCAAGGCGCGCATGCCCGACGG
CGAGGATCTCGTCGTGACCCATGGCGATGCCTGCTTGCCGAATATCATGGTGGAAAATGGCCGCTTTTCT
GGATTCATCGACTGTGGCCGGCTGGGTGTGGCGGACCGCTATCAGGACATAGCGTTGGCTACCCGTGATA
TTGCTGAAGAGCTTGGCGGCGAATGGGCTGACCGCTTCCTCGTGCTTTACGGTATCGCCGCTCCCGATTC
GCAGCGCATCGCCTTCTATCGCCTTCTTGACGAGTTCTTCTGAGCGGGACTCTGGGGTTCGAAATGACCG
ACCAAGCGACGCCCAACCTGCCATCACGAGATTTCGATTCCACCGCCGCCTTCTATGAAAGGTTGGGCTT
CGGAATCGTTTTCCGGGACGCCGGCTGGATGATCCTCCAGCGCGGGGATCTCATGCTGGAGTTCTTCGCC
CACCCCAACTTGTTTATTGCAGCTTATAATGGTTACAAATAAAGCAATAGCATCACAAATTTCACAAATA
AAGCATTTTTTTCACTGCATTCTAGTTGTGGTTTGTCCAAACTCATCAATGTATCTTATCATGTCTGTAT
ACCGTCGACCTCTAGCTAGAGCTTGGCGTAATCATGGTCATAGCTGTTTCCTGTGTGAAATTGTTATCCG
CTCACAATTCCACACAACATACGAGCCGGAAGCATAAAGTGTAAAGCCTGGGGTGCCTAATGAGTGAGCT
AACTCACATTAATTGCGTTGCGCTCACTGCCCGCTTTCCAGTCGGGAAACCTGTCGTGCCAGCTGCATTA
ATGAATCGGCCAACGCGCGGGGAGAGGCGGTTTGCGTATTGGGCGCTCTTCCGCTTCCTCGCTCACTGAC
TCGCTGCGCTCGGTCGTTCGGCTGCGGCGAGCGGTATCAGCTCACTCAAAGGCGGTAATACGGTTATCCA
CAGAATCAGGGGATAACGCAGGAAAGAACATGTGAGCAAAAGGCCAGCAAAAGGCCAGGAACCGTAAAAA
GGCCGCGTTGCTGGCGTTTTTCCATAGGCTCCGCCCCCCTGACGAGCATCACAAAAATCGACGCTCAAGT
CAGAGGTGGCGAAACCCGACAGGACTATAAAGATACCAGGCGTTTCCCCCTGGAAGCTCCCTCGTGCGCT
CTCCTGTTCCGACCCTGCCGCTTACCGGATACCTGTCCGCCTTTCTCCCTTCGGGAAGCGTGGCGCTTTC
TCATAGCTCACGCTGTAGGTATCTCAGTTCGGTGTAGGTCGTTCGCTCCAAGCTGGGCTGTGTGCACGAA
CCCCCCGTTCAGCCCGACCGCTGCGCCTTATCCGGTAACTATCGTCTTGAGTCCAACCCGGTAAGACACG
ACTTATCGCCACTGGCAGCAGCCACTGGTAACAGGATTAGCAGAGCGAGGTATGTAGGCGGTGCTACAGA
GTTCTTGAAGTGGTGGCCTAACTACGGCTACACTAGAAGAACAGTATTTGGTATCTGCGCTCTGCTGAAG
CCAGTTACCTTCGGAAAAAGAGTTGGTAGCTCTTGATCCGGCAAACAAACCACCGCTGGTAGCGGTTTTT
TTGTTTGCAAGCAGCAGATTACGCGCAGAAAAAAAGGATCTCAAGAAGATCCTTTGATCTTTTCTACGGG
GTCTGACGCTCAGTGGAACGAAAACTCACGTTAAGGGATTTTGGTCATGAGATTATCAAAAAGGATCTTC
ACCTAGATCCTTTTAAATTAAAAATGAAGTTTTAAATCAATCTAAAGTATATATGAGTAAACTTGGTCTG
ACAGTTACCAATGCTTAATCAGTGAGGCACCTATCTCAGCGATCTGTCTATTTCGTTCATCCATAGTTGC
CTGACTCCCCGTCGTGTAGATAACTACGATACGGGAGGGCTTACCATCTGGCCCCAGTGCTGCAATGATA
CCGCGAGACCCACGCTCACCGGCTCCAGATTTATCAGCAATAAACCAGCCAGCCGGAAGGGCCGAGCGCA
GAAGTGGTCCTGCAACTTTATCCGCCTCCATCCAGTCTATTAATTGTTGCCGGGAAGCTAGAGTAAGTAG
TTCGCCAGTTAATAGTTTGCGCAACGTTGTTGCCATTGCTACAGGCATCGTGGTGTCACGCTCGTCGTTT
GGTATGGCTTCATTCAGCTCCGGTTCCCAACGATCAAGGCGAGTTACATGATCCCCCATGTTGTGCAAAA
AAGCGGTTAGCTCCTTCGGTCCTCCGATCGTTGTCAGAAGTAAGTTGGCCGCAGTGTTATCACTCATGGT
TATGGCAGCACTGCATAATTCTCTTACTGTCATGCCATCCGTAAGATGCTTTTCTGTGACTGGTGAGTAC
TCAACCAAGTCATTCTGAGAATAGTGTATGCGGCGACCGAGTTGCTCTTGCCCGGCGTCAATACGGGATA
ATACCGCGCCACATAGCAGAACTTTAAAAGTGCTCATCATTGGAAAACGTTCTTCGGGGCGAAAACTCTC
AAGGATCTTACCGCTGTTGAGATCCAGTTCGATGTAACCCACTCGTGCACCCAACTGATCTTCAGCATCT
TTTACTTTCACCAGCGTTTCTGGGTGAGCAAAAACAGGAAGGCAAAATGCCGCAAAAAAGGGAATAAGGG
CGACACGGAAATGTTGAATACTCATACTCTTCCTTTTTCAATATTATTGAAGCATTTATCAGGGTTATTG
TCTCATGAGCGGATACATATTTGAATGTATTTAGAAAAATAAACAAATAGGGGTTCCGCGCACATTTCCC
CGAAAAGTGCCACCTGACGTC
