>Addgene plasmid #66437 | MRGPRF-Tango | depositor partial sequence | sequence record 113488 | MRGPRF
ATGGCAGGCAACTGCTCATGGGAGGCGCACCCTGGGAACCGGAACAAAATGTGCCCCGGGCTCTCAGAAG
CCCCCGAACTGTACTCCCGCGGTTTCCTCACAATTGAGCAGATAGCTATGCTCCCCCCTCCAGCCGTCAT
GAATTACATTTTCCTTCTCCTCTGCCTTTGCGGACTTGTAGGTAACGGCCTCGTGCTGTGGTTCTTTGGT
TTCTCCATAAAAAGAAATCCATTTTCTATTTATTTCCTGCACCTTGCATCTGCAGATGTAGGATACCTTT
TTAGTAAAGCCGTGTTCTCAATTCTCAACACCGGAGGATTCCTCGGGACCTTCGCAGATTATATAAGAAG
CGTGTGTAGGGTGCTCGGTCTTTGCATGTTCCTGACTGGGGTTTCACTGCTGCCCGCAGTTTCTGCCGAG
AGGTGTGCTTCCGTAATTTTTCCGGCCTGGTACTGGCGCCGAAGACCTAAGAGGCTGAGTGCTGTGGTGT
GTGCGCTTCTTTGGGTGCTCAGCCTCCTGGTGACCTGTCTGCATAACTACTTTTGTGTGTTCCTGGGCAG
AGGCGCTCCCGGCGCCGCATGCAGGCATATGGATATATTCCTCGGAATTTTGCTGTTCCTGCTCTGCTGC
CCCCTGATGGTTCTCCCATGTCTGGCTCTGATCCTTCATGTGGAGTGTAGAGCGCGGCGCAGGCAGAGGT
CTGCAAAGCTCAATCACGTGATCCTCGCCATGGTGTCTGTTTTTTTGGTGTCATCTATTTATCTGGGCAT
CGACTGGTTTCTGTTCTGGGTTTTCCAGATTCCCGCCCCCTTTCCTGAGTACGTGACAGACCTGTGTATC
TGTATTAATAGCAGTGCCAAACCAATCGTTTACTTCCTCGCAGGACGCGACAAGTCCCAGCGCCTGTGGG
AGCCTCTCCGGGTAGTATTTCAGCGAGCACTTCGGGACGGGGCTGAGCTCGGGGAAGCTGGCGGCTCTAC
CCCTAATACAGTCACTATGGAGATGCAATGCCCCCCGGGCAACGCCTCT
