>Addgene plasmid #66437 | MRGPRF-Tango | addgene partial sequence | sequence record 120371 | Tet-R 5'-GGCGAGTTTACGGGTTGTTA-3'
GCTCTAATGCGCTGTTAATCACTTTACTTTTATCTAATCTTAGCTGGAAGTACAGGTTCTCACCGGTCGA
TGAAGTGTCCTTGGCCAGGGAGGAGCTGGCGGTGGTGCAGGACTCATCTTGGGGACCCAGGCTGGGTGGG
GTGCGTCCACCGGTATCGATAGAGGCGTTGCCCGGGGGGCATTGCATCTCCATAGTGACTGTATTAGGGG
TAGAGCCGCCAGCTTCCCCGAGCTCAGCCCCGTCCCGAAGTGCTCGCTGAAATACTACCCGGAGAGGCTC
CCACAGGCGCTGGGACTTGTCGCGTCCTGCGAGGAAGTAAACGATTGGTTTGGCACTGCTATTAATACAG
ATACACAGGTCTGTCACGTACTCAGGAAAGGGGGCGGGAATCTGGAAAACCCAGAACAGAAACCAGTCGA
TGCCCAGATAAATAGATGACACCAAAAAAACAGACACCATGGCGAGGATCACGTGATTGAGCTTTGCAGA
CCTCTGCCTGCGCCGCGCTCTACACTCCACATGAAGGATCAGAGCCAGACATGGGAGAACCATCAGGGGG
CAGCAGAGCAGGAACAGCAAAATTCCGAGGAATATATCCATATGCCTGCATGCGGCGCCGGGAGCGCCTC
TGCCCAGGAACACACAAAAGTAGTTATGCAGACAGGTCACCAGGAGGCTGAGCACCCAAAGAAGCGCACA
CACCACAGCACTCAGCCTCTTAGGTCTTCGGCGCCAGTACCAGGCCGGAAAAATTACGGAAGCACACCTC
TCGGCAGAAACTGCGGGCAGCAGTGAAACCCCAGTCAGGAACATGCAAAGACCGAGCACCCTACACACGC
TTCTTATATAATCTGCGAAGGTCCCGAGGAATCCTCCGGTGTTGAGAATTGAGAACACGGCTTTACTAAA
AAGGTATCCTACATCTGCAGATGCAAGGTGCAGGAAATAAATAGAAAATGGATTTCTTTTTATGGAGAAA
CCAAAGAACC
