>Addgene plasmid #66437 | MRGPRF-Tango | addgene partial sequence | sequence record 121569 | CMV-F 5'-CGCAAATGGGCGGTAGGCGTG-3'
GCTCTCTGGCTAACTAGAGAACCCACTGCTTACTGGCTTATCGAAATTAATACGACTCACTATAGGGAGA
CCCAAGCTGGCTAGCGTTTAAACTTAAGCTTGGTACCGAGCTCGGATCCACTAGTCCAGTGTGGTGGAAT
TCTGCAGATATCCAGCACAGTGGCGGCCGCGCCACCATGAAGACGATCATCGCCCTGAGCTACATCTTCT
GCCTGGTATTCGCCGACTACAAGGACGATGATGACGCCAGCATCGATATGGCAGGCAACTGCTCATGGGA
GGCGCACCCTGGGAACCGGAACAAAATGTGCCCCGGGCTCTCAGAAGCCCCCGAACTGTACTCCCGCGGT
TTCCTCACAATTGAGCAGATAGCTATGCTCCCCCCTCCAGCCGTCATGAATTACATTTTCCTTCTCCTCT
GCCTTTGCGGACTTGTAGGTAACGGCCTCGTGCTGTGGTTCTTTGGTTTCTCCATAAAAAGAAATCCATT
TTCTATTTATTTCCTGCACCTTGCATCTGCAGATGTAGGATACCTTTTTAGTAAAGCCGTGTTCTCAATT
CTCAACACCGGAGGATTCCTCGGGACCTTCGCAGATTATATAAGAAGCGTGTGTAGGGTGCTCGGTCTTT
GCATGTTCCTGACTGGGGTTTCACTGCTGCCCGCAGTTT
